Addgene plasmid #209654: pAAV.CAG.(cyto).cpSFGFP.HaloTag
Purpose: Non-responsive control
Depositing lab: Tim Brown & HHMI-JRC Tool Translation Team. Depositing organization: HHMI, Janelia Research Campus. Publication: iATPSnFR2: A high-dynamic-range fluorescent sensor for monitoring intracellular ATP. Marvin JS, Kokotos AC, Kumar M, Pulido C, Tkachuk AN, Yao JS, Brown TA, Ryan TA. Proc Natl Acad Sci U S A. 2024 May 21;121(21):e2314604121. doi: 10.1073/pnas.2314604121. Epub 2024 May 15. PubMed 38748581.
Backbone
  Vector backbone: pAAV
  Vector type: AAV
Growth in bacteria
  Bacterial resistance: Ampicillin, 100 μg/mL
  Growth temperature: 37°C
  Growth strain: NEB Stable
  Copy number: High Copy
Gene/Insert
  Gene/Insert name: cpSFGFP.HaloTag
  Species: Synthetic
  Promoter: CAG
  Cloning method: Restriction Enzyme; 5′ cloning site unknown (unknown if destroyed)
Terms and licenses: Academic/Nonprofit Terms; Industry Terms: Not Available to Industry
Depositor comments: Please visit https://doi.org/10.1101/2023.08.24.554624 for bioRxiv preprint.
How to cite: pAAV.CAG.(cyto).cpSFGFP.HaloTag was a gift from Tim Brown & HHMI-JRC Tool Translation Team (Addgene plasmid # 209654 ; http://n2t.net/addgene:209654 ; RRID:Addgene_209654)
