[The description below was written by a language model from this plasmid's Addgene catalogue record and pLannotate feature annotations shown in this document.]
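Description:
pAAV.CAG.(cyto).cpSFGFP.HaloTag is an adeno-associated virus transfer plasmid of about 6.4 kb, built on a pAAV backbone. It serves as a non-responsive control for a family of fluorescent ATP sensors (iATPSnFR2). It is maintained in E. coli through a high-copy ColE1/pUC-type origin and selected with ampicillin via the β-lactamase gene. An f1 phage origin is also present, and short lacI and lacZα fragments are backbone remnants. Two AAV2 inverted terminal repeats flank the expression cassette and define the segment that can be replicated and packaged into recombinant AAV particles when rep, cap and helper functions are supplied in trans.

Between the ITRs, the CAG promoter drives the insert. It is annotated here as a CMV enhancer fragment, the chicken β-actin promoter, and chicken β-actin/rabbit β-globin chimeric intron sequence. The short "HBB" hit is most likely part of this globin-derived region. The synthetic insert is a circularly permuted superfolder GFP, which the annotation tool matched to a circularly permuted EGFP entry. It is followed by HaloTag, detected as the bacterial haloalkane dehalogenase dhaA from which HaloTag was engineered. The "(cyto)" label indicates cytosolic expression, and no targeting signal is annotated. A WPRE downstream enhances transcript stability and expression, and an SV40 polyadenylation signal terminates the message.

The annotated insert contains only these two domains and no ATP-binding domain, which fits its recorded role as a control whose green fluorescence should not report ATP. The HaloTag can be covalently labelled with chloroalkane dye ligands, giving a second colour channel that could be used for normalisation. Likely uses are direct transfection or AAV-mediated delivery into mammalian cells.
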