Features (pLannotate 1.2.2; 18 found; start..end, strand, type, name):
     61..194     +  repeat_region  AAV2 ITR: inverted terminal repeat of adeno-associated virus serotype 2 inverted
    188..244     -  CDS            lacI (fragment): lac repressor; lacI; The lac repressor binds to the lac operator to inhibit transcription in E. coli. This inhibition can be relieved by adding lactose or isopropyl-β-D-thiogalactopyranoside (IPTG).
    427..1015    -  rep_origin     ori: high-copy-number ColE1/pMB1/pBR322/pUC origin of replication
   1186..2046    -  CDS            AmpR: β-lactamase; bla; confers resistance to ampicillin, carbenicillin, and related antibiotics
   2047..2151    -  promoter       AmpR promoter: bla
   2204..2632    -  rep_origin     f1 ori (sequence partly withheld): f1 bacteriophage origin of replication; arrow indicates direction of (+) strand synthesis
   2637..2706    -  CDS            lacZα (fragment): LacZα fragment of β-galactosidase; lacZ fragment
   2701..2833    -  repeat_region  AAV2 ITR (fragment): inverted terminal repeat of adeno-associated virus serotype 2 inverted
   2896..3144    +  enhancer       CMV enhancer (fragment): human cytomegalovirus immediate early enhancer
   3146..3423    +  promoter       chicken β-actin promoter: No description available
   3424..3559    +  intron         hybrid intron (fragment): hybrid between chicken β-actin (CBA) and minute virus of mice (MMV) introns (Gray et al., 2011)
   3648..3778    +  intron         chimeric intron (fragment): chimera between introns from chicken β-actin and rabbit β-globin
   3776..3838    +  CDS            HBB (fragment): HBB_LEPEU - Experimental evidence at protein level: Swiss-Prot protein existence level 1. Involved in oxygen transport from the lung to the various peripheral tissues. From Lepus europaeus (European hare).
   3854..4582    +  CDS            cEGFP: cEGFP is a basic (constitutively fluorescent) green fluorescent protein published in 2008, derived from Aequorea victoria.
   4637..5515    +  CDS            dhaA: DHAA_PSEPV - Experimental evidence at protein level: Swiss-Prot protein existence level 1. Catalyzes hydrolytic cleavage of carbon-halogen bonds in halogenated aliphatic compounds, leading to the formation of the corresponding primary alcohols, halide ions and protons. Has a broad substrate specificity, as it is able to dehalogenate mono- and di- chlorinated and brominated alkanes (up to at least C10), and the two isomers of 1,3-dichloropropene to 3-chloroallyl alcohol; the highest activity was found with 1,2-dibromoethane, while no activity was observed with the analog 1,2-dichloroethane. Fro
   5568..6156    +  misc_feature   WPRE: woodchuck hepatitis virus posttranscriptional regulatory element
   6199..6320    -  polyA_signal   SV40 poly(A) signal: SV40 polyadenylation signal
   6343..6411    -  CDS            large T antigen (fragment): large T antigen from SV40 (simian virus 40)
>Addgene plasmid #209654 | pAAV.CAG.(cyto).cpSFGFP.HaloTag | addgene full sequence | sequence record 413200 | Addgene NGS Result
GGATCTTCCTAGAGCATGGCTACGTAGATAAGTAGCATGGCGGGTTAATCATTAACTACAAGGAACCCCT
AGTGATGGAGTTGGCCACTCCCTCTCTGCGCGCTCGCTCGCTCACTGAGGCCGGGCGACCAAAGGTCGCC
CGACGCCCGGGCTTTGCCCGGGCGGCCTCAGTGAGCGAGCGAGCGCGCAGCTGCATTAATGAATCGGCCA
ACGCGCGGGGAGAGGCGGTTTGCGTATTGGGCGCTCTTCCGCTTCCTCGCTCACTGACTCGCTGCGCTCG
GTCGTTCGGCTGCGGCGAGCGGTATCAGCTCACTCAAAGGCGGTAATACGGTTATCCACAGAATCAGGGG
ATAACGCAGGAAAGAACATGTGAGCAAAAGGCCAGCAAAAGGCCAGGAACCGTAAAAAGGCCGCGTTGCT
GGCGTTTTTCCATAGGCTCCGCCCCCCTGACGAGCATCACAAAAATCGACGCTCAAGTCAGAGGTGGCGA
AACCCGACAGGACTATAAAGATACCAGGCGTTTCCCCCTGGAAGCTCCCTCGTGCGCTCTCCTGTTCCGA
CCCTGCCGCTTACCGGATACCTGTCCGCCTTTCTCCCTTCGGGAAGCGTGGCGCTTTCTCATAGCTCACG
CTGTAGGTATCTCAGTTCGGTGTAGGTCGTTCGCTCCAAGCTGGGCTGTGTGCACGAACCCCCCGTTCAG
CCCGACCGCTGCGCCTTATCCGGTAACTATCGTCTTGAGTCCAACCCGGTAAGACACGACTTATCGCCAC
TGGCAGCAGCCACTGGTAACAGGATTAGCAGAGCGAGGTATGTAGGCGGTGCTACAGAGTTCTTGAAGTG
GTGGCCTAACTACGGCTACACTAGAAGAACAGTATTTGGTATCTGCGCTCTGCTGAAGCCAGTTACCTTC
GGAAAAAGAGTTGGTAGCTCTTGATCCGGCAAACAAACCACCGCTGGTAGCGGTGGTTTTTTTGTTTGCA
AGCAGCAGATTACGCGCAGAAAAAAAGGATCTCAAGAAGATCCTTTGATCTTTTCTACGGGGTCTGACGC
TCAGTGGAACGAAAACTCACGTTAAGGGATTTTGGTCATGAGATTATCAAAAAGGATCTTCACCTAGATC
CTTTTAAATTAAAAATGAAGTTTTAAATCAATCTAAAGTATATATGAGTAAACTTGGTCTGACAGTTACC
AATGCTTAATCAGTGAGGCACCTATCTCAGCGATCTGTCTATTTCGTTCATCCATAGTTGCCTGACTCCC
CGTCGTGTAGATAACTACGATACGGGAGGGCTTACCATCTGGCCCCAGTGCTGCAATGATACCGCGAGAC
CCACGCTCACCGGCTCCAGATTTATCAGCAATAAACCAGCCAGCCGGAAGGGCCGAGCGCAGAAGTGGTC
CTGCAACTTTATCCGCCTCCATCCAGTCTATTAATTGTTGCCGGGAAGCTAGAGTAAGTAGTTCGCCAGT
TAATAGTTTGCGCAACGTTGTTGCCATTGCTACAGGCATCGTGGTGTCACGCTCGTCGTTTGGTATGGCT
TCATTCAGCTCCGGTTCCCAACGATCAAGGCGAGTTACATGATCCCCCATGTTGTGCAAAAAAGCGGTTA
GCTCCTTCGGTCCTCCGATCGTTGTCAGAAGTAAGTTGGCCGCAGTGTTATCACTCATGGTTATGGCAGC
ACTGCATAATTCTCTTACTGTCATGCCATCCGTAAGATGCTTTTCTGTGACTGGTGAGTACTCAACCAAG
TCATTCTGAGAATAGTGTATGCGGCGACCGAGTTGCTCTTGCCCGGCGTCAATACGGGATAATACCGCGC
CACATAGCAGAACTTTAAAAGTGCTCATCATTGGAAAACGTTCTTCGAGGCGAAAACTCTCAAGGATCTT
ACCGCTGTTGAGATCCAGTTCGATGTAACCCACTCGTGCACCCAACTGATCTTCAGCATCTTTTACTTTC
ACCAGCGTTTCTGGGTGAGCAAAAACAGGAAGGCAAAATGCCGCAAAAAAGGGAATAAGGGCGACACGGA
AATGTTGAATACTCATACTCTTCCTTTTTCAATATTATTGAAGCATTTATCAGGGTTATTGTCTCATGAG
CGGATACATATTTGAATGTATTTAGAAAAATAAACAAATAGGGGTTCCGCGCACATTTCCCCGAAAAGTG
CCACCTAAATTGTAAGCGTTAATATTTTGTTAAAATTCGCGTTAAATTTTTGTTAAATCAGCTCATTTTT
TAACCAATAGGCCGAAATCGGCAAAATCCCTTATAAATCAAAAGAATAGACCGAGATAGGGT
[37 nt withheld, positions 2303-2339]
AAAGAACGTGGACTCCAACGTCAAAGG
[49 nt withheld, positions 2367-2415]
T
[91 nt withheld, positions 2417-2507]
G
[124 nt withheld, positions 2509-2632]
CCCATTCGCCATTCAGGCTGCGCAACTGTTGGGAAGGGCGATCGGTGCGGGCCTCTTCGCTATTACGCCA
GCTGCGCGCTCGCTCGCTCACTGAGGCCGCCCGGGCAAAGCCCGGGCGTCGGGCGACCTTTGGTCGCCCG
GCCTCAGTGAGCGAGCGAGCGCGCAGAGAGGGAGTGGCCAACTCCATCACTAGGGGTTCCTTGTAGTTAA
TGATTAACCCGCCATGCTACTTATCTACGTAGCCATGCTCTAGGAAGATCGTACCATTGACGTCAATAAT
GACGTATGTTCCCATAGTAACGCCAATAGGGACTTTCCATTGACGTCAATGGGTGGAGTATTTACGGTAA
ACTGCCCACTTGGCAGTACATCAAGTGTATCATATGCCAAGTACGCCCCCTATTGACGTCAATGACGGTA
AATGGCCCGCCTGGCATTATGCCCAGTACATGACCTTATGGGACTTTCCTACTTGGCAGTACATCTACGT
ATTAGTCATCGCTATTACCATGGTCGAGGTGAGCCCCACGTTCTGCTTCACTCTCCCCATCTCCCCCCCC
TCCCCACCCCCAATTTTGTATTTATTTATTTTTTAATTATTTTGTGCAGCGATGGGGGSGGGGGGGGGGG
GGGGGCGCGCGCCRGGSGGGGSGGGGSGGGGCGRGGGGCGGGGCGGGGCGAGGCGGAGAGGTGCGGCGGC
AGCCAATCAGAGCGGCGCGCTCCGAAAGTTTCCTTTTATGGCGAGGCGGCGGCGGCGGCGGCCCTATAAA
AAGCGAAGCGCGCGGCGGGCGGGAGTCGCTGCGCGCTGCCTTCGCCCCGTGCCCCGCTCCGCCGCCGCCT
CGCGCCGCCCGCCCCGGCTCTGACTGACCGCGTTACTCCCACAGGTGAGCGGGCGGGACGGCCCTTCTCC
TCCGGGCTGTAATTAGCGCTTGGTTTAATGACGGCTTGTTTCTTTTCTGTGGCTGCGTGAAAGCCTTGAG
GGGCTCCGGGAGGGCCCTTTGTGCGGGGGGAGCGGCTCGGGGCTGTCCGCGGGGGGACGGCTGCCTTCGG
GGGGGACGGGGCAGGGCGGGGTTCGGCTTCTGGCGTGTGACCGGCGGCTCTAGAGCCTCTGCTAACCATG
TTCATGCCTTCTTCTTTTTCCTACAGCTCCTGGGCAACGTGCTGGTTATTGTGCTGTCTCATCATTTTGG
CAAAGAATTGGATCCCGCCACCATGGGCAGATCTAGCCACAACGTCTATATCATGGCCGACAAGCAGAAG
AACGGCATCAAGGCGAACTTCAAGATCCGCCACAACGTGGAGGACGGCAGCGTGCAGCTCGCCGACCACT
ACCAGCAGAACACCCCCATCGGCGACGGCCCCGTGCTGCTGCCCGACAACCACTACCTGAGCACCCAGTC
CGTGCTGAGCAAAGACCCCAACGAGAAGCGCGATCACATGGTCCTGCTGGAGTTCGTGACCGCCGCCGGG
ATCACTCTCGGCATGGACGAGCTGTACAAGGGCGGTACCGGAGGGAGCATGAGCAAGGGCGAGGAGCTGT
TCACCGGGGTGGTGCCCATCCTGGTCGAGCTGGACGGCGACGTAAACGGCCACAAGTTCAGCGTGCGCGG
CGAGGGCGAGGGCGATGCCACCAACGGCAAGCTGACCCTGAAGTTCATCTGCACCACCGGCAAGCTGCCC
GTGCCCTGGCCCACCCTCGTGACCACCCTGACCTACGGCGTGCAGTGCTTCAGCCGCTACCCCGACCACA
TGAAGCAGCACGACTTCTTCAAGTCCGCCATGCCCGAAGGCTACGTCCAGGAGCGCACCATCAGCTTCAA
GGACGACGGCACCTACAAGACCCGCGCCGAGGTGAAGTTCGAGGGCGACACCCTGGTGAACCGCATCGAG
CTGAAGGGCATCGACTTCAAGGAGGACGGCAACATCCTGGGGCATAAGCTGGAGTACAACTTTAACCTGC
AGGGCGGAGGCTCGGGCGGAGGTGGGTCGGGTGGCGGCGGATCAATGGCCGAGATCGGCACCGGCTTCCC
CTTCGACCCCCACTACGTGGAGGTGCTGGGCGAGCGCATGCACTACGTTGACGTGGGCCCCCGCGACGGC
ACCCCCGTGCTGTTCCTGCACGGCAACCCCACCAGCAGCTACGTGTGGCGCAACATCATCCCCCACGTGG
CCCCCACCCACCGCACTATCGCCCCCGACCTGATCGGCATGGGCAAGAGCGACAAGCCCGACCTGGGCTA
CTTCTTCGACGACCACGTGCGCTTCATGGACGCCTTCATCGAGGCCCTGGGCCTGGAGGAGGTGGTGCTG
GTGATCCACGACTGGGGCAGCGCCCTGGGCTTCCACTGGGCCAAGCGCAACCCCGAGCGCGTGAAGGGCA
TCGCCTTCATGGAGTTCATCCGCCCCATCCCCACCTGGGACGAGTGGCCCGAGTTCGCCCGCGAGACCTT
CCAGGCCTTCCGCACCACCGACGTGGGCCGCAAGCTGATCATCGACCAGAACGTGTTCATCGAGGGCACC
CTGCCCATGGGCGTGGTGCGCCCCCTGACCGAGGTGGAGATGGACCACTACCGCGAGCCCTTCCTGAACC
CCGTGGACCGCGAGCCCCTGTGGCGCTTCCCCAACGAGCTGCCCATCGCCGGCGAGCCCGCCAACATCGT
GGCCCTGGTGGAGGAGTACATGGACTGGCTGCACCAGAGCCCCGTGCCCAAGCTGCTGTTCTGGGGCACC
CCCGGCGTGCTGATCCCCCCCGCCGAGGCCGCCCGCCTGGCCAAGAGCCTGCCCAACGTTAAGGCCGTGG
ACATCGGCCCCGGCCTGAACCTGCTCCAGGAGGACAACCCCGACCTGATCGGCAGCGAGATCGCCCGCTG
GCTGAGCACCCTCGAGATCAGCGGCCATCACCATCACCACCATTAAGAATTCGAAGCTTATCGATAATCA
ACCTCTGGATTACAAAATTTGTGAAAGATTGACTGGTATTCTTAACTATGTTGCTCCTTTTACGCTATGT
GGATACGCTGCTTTAATGCCTTTGTATCATGCTATTGCTTCCCGTATGGCTTTCATTTTCTCCTCCTTGT
ATAAATCCTGGTTGCTGTCTCTTTATGAGGAGTTGTGGCCCGTTGTCAGGCAACGTGGCGTGGTGTGCAC
TGTGTTTGCTGACGCAACCCCCACTGGTTGGGGCATTGCCACCACCTGTCAGCTCCTTTCCGGGACTTTC
GCTTTCCCCCTCCCTATTGCCACGGCGGAACTCATCGCCGCCTGCCTTGCCCGCTGCTGGACAGGGGCTC
GGCTGTTGGGCACTGACAATTCCGTGGTGTTGTCGGGGAAATCATCGTCCTTTCCTTGGCTGCTCGCCTG
TGTTGCCACCTGGATTCTGCGCGGGACGTCCTTCTGCTACGTCCCTTCGGCCCTCAATCCAGCGGACCTT
CCTTCCCGCGGCCTGCTGCCGGCTCTGCGGCCTCTTCCGCGTCTTCGCCTTCGCCCTCAGACGAGTCGGA
TCTCCCTTTGGGCCGCCTCCCCGCATCGATACCGTCGACCCGGGCGGCCGCTTCGAGCAGACATGATAAG
ATACATTGATGAGTTTGGACAAACCACAACTAGAATGCAGTGAAAAAAATGCTTTATTTGTGAAATTTGT
GATGCTATTGCTTTATTTGTAACCATTATAAGCTGCAATAAACAAGTTAACAACAACAATTGCATTCATT
TTATGTTTCAGGTTCAGGGGGAGATGTGGGAGGTTTTTTAAAGCAAGTAAAACCTCTACAAATGTGGTAA
AATCGATAA
